>Addgene plasmid #109785 | pHH0103_LRP5_Ldl-recept-b | addgene full sequence | sequence record 213471 | Addgene NGS Result
TTGACAATTAATCATCGGCTCGTATAATGTGTGGAATTGTGAGCGGATAACAATTTCACACAGGAAACAG
CCAGTCCGTTTAGGTGTTTTCACGAGCACTTCACCAACAAGGACCATAGATTATGAAAATCGAAGAACAC
CATCACCATCACCATTCCAGCGGTAAGCTTATGTCCCCTATACTAGGTTATTGGAAAATTAAGGGCCTTG
TGCAACCCACTCGACTTCTTTTGGAATATCTTGAAGAAAAATATGAAGAGCATTTGTATGAGCGCGATGA
AGGTGATAAATGGCGAAACAAAAAGTTTGAATTGGGTTTGGAGTTTCCCAATCTTCCTTATTATATTGAT
GGTGATGTTAAATTAACACAGTCTATGGCCATCATACGTTATATAGCTGACAAGCACAACATGTTGGGTG
GTTGTCCAAAAGAGCGTGCAGAGATTTCAATGCTTGAAGGAGCGGTTTTGGATATTAGATACGGTGTTTC
GAGAATTGCATATAGTAAAGACTTTGAAACTCTCAAAGTTGATTTTCTTAGCAAGCTACCTGAAATGCTG
AAAATGTTCGAAGATCGTTTATGTCATAAAACATATTTAAATGGTGATCATGTAACCCATCCTGACTTCA
TGTTGTATGACGCTCTTGATGTTGTTTTATACATGGACCCAATGTGCCTGGATGCGTTCCCAAAATTAGT
TTGTTTTAAAAAACGTATTGAAGCTATCCCACAAATTGATAAGTACTTGAAATCCAGCAAGTATATAGCA
TGGCCTTTGCAGGGCTGGCAAGCCACGTTTGGTGGTGGCGACCATCCTCCAAAATCGGATCTGGAAGTTC
TGTTCCAGGGGCCCCTGTCCAGCGGTCTGGTTCCGCGTGGTTCCGGTACCGCGGCCCAGCCGGCCGCAGA
AGAAGTACTGCTGCTGGCTCGTCGTACCGACCTGCGTCGCATCTCCCTGGACACCCCGGATTTTACTGAC
ATTGTTCTGCAAGTGGATGATATCCGTCACGCGATCGCAATTGACTATGATCCGCTGGAAGGTTATGTTT
ACTGGACCGACGACGAAGTACGCGCGATTCGTCGTGCGTACCTGGACGGTTCCGGCGCGCAGACCCTGGT
GAATACTGAGATCAACGACCCGGACGGCATTGCAGTGGATTGGGTTGCACGCAACCTGTACTGGACGGAC
ACGGGCACTGACCGTATCGAGGTGACCCGCCTGAACGGTACCAGCCGCAAAATCCTGGTTAGCGAAGATC
TGGACGAGCCGCGCGCCATCGCCCTGCATCCGGTTATGGGCCTGATGTACTGGACTGATTGGGGTGAAAA
CCCGAAAATCGAATGCGCGAATCTGGATGGCCAGGAACGTCGTGTACTGGTAAACGCTTCTCTGGGCTGG
CCTAACGGTCTGGCCCTGGATCTGCAGGAAGGTAAGCTGTACTGGGGCGACGCTAAAACCGATAAAATCG
AAGTTATCAACGTCGACGGCACCAAGCGTCGTACTCTGCTGGAGGATAAACTGCCACACATCTTCGGTTT
CACCCTGCTGGGTGATTTCATTTATTGGACCGATTGGCAGCGTCGTTCTATCGAACGTGTGCACAAAGTT
AAAGCGTCTCGCGACGTTATCATTGATCAGCTGCCGGACCTGATGGGTCTGAAAGCTGTTAACGTCGCTA
AAGTGGTCGGTGCGGCCGCATA
[142 nt withheld, positions 1703-1844]
C
[98 nt withheld, positions 1846-1943]
AGTTTGTACTGGTGACGAAACTCAGTGTCTAGCTAGAGTGGC
[149 nt withheld, positions 1986-2134]
T
[41 nt withheld, positions 2136-2176]
T
[62 nt withheld, positions 2178-2239]
A
[35 nt withheld, positions 2241-2275]
CCTCCCTCAATCGGTTGAATGTCGCCCTTTTGTCTTTGGCGCTGGTAAACCATATGAA
[86 nt withheld, positions 2334-2419]
T
[54 nt withheld, positions 2421-2474]
CTAGCGCCGCCCTATACCTTGTCTGCCTCCCCGCGTTGCGTCGCGGTGCATGGAGCCGGGCCACCTCGAC
CTGAATGGAAGCCGGCGGCACCTCGCTAACGGATTCACCACTCCAAGAATTGGAGCCAATCAATTCTTGC
GGAGAACTGTGAATGCGCAAACCAACCCTTGGCAGAACATATCCATCGCGTCCGCCATCTCCAGCAGCCG
CACGCGGCGCATCTCGGGCAGCGTTGGGTCCTGGCCACGGGTGCGCATGATCGTGCTCCTGTCGTTGAGG
ACCCGGCTAGGCTGGCGGGGTTGCCTTACTGGTTAGCAGAATGAATCACCGATACGCGAGCGAACGTGAA
GCGACTGCTGCTGCAAAACGTCTGCGACCTGAGCAACAACATGAATGGTCTTCGGTTTCCGTGTTTCGTA
AAGTCTGGAAACGCGGAAGTCAGCGCCCTGCACCATTATGTTCCGGATCTGCATCGCAGGATGCTGCTGG
CTACCCTGTGGAACACCTACATCTGTATTAACGAAGCGCTGGCATTGACCCTGAGTGATTTTTCTCTGGT
CCCGCCGCATCCATACCGCCAGTTGTTTACCCTCACAACGTTCCAGTAACCGGGCATGTTCATCATCAGT
AACCCGTATCGTGAGCATCCTCTCTCGTTTCATCGGTATCATTACCCCCATGAACAGAAATCCCCCTTAC
ACGGAGGCATCAGTGACCAAACAGGAAAAAACCGCCCTTAACATGGCCCGCTTTATCAGAAGCCAGACAT
TAACGCTTCTGGAGAAACTCAACGAGCTGGACGCGGATGAACAGGCAGACATCTGTGAATCGCTTCACGA
CCACGCTGATGAGCTTTACCGCAGGATCCGCGAAATTGTAAGCGTTAATATTTTGTTAAAATTCGCGTTA
AATTTTTGTTAAATCAGCTCATTTTTTAACCAATAGGCCGAAATCGGCAAAATCCCTTATAAATCAAAAG
AATAGACCGAGATAGGGT
[37 nt withheld, positions 3473-3509]
AAAGAACGTGGACTCCAACGTCAAAGG
[49 nt withheld, positions 3537-3585]
T
[91 nt withheld, positions 3587-3677]
G
[124 nt withheld, positions 3679-3802]
CGCGGATCCTGCCTCGCGCGTTTCGGTGATGACGGTGAAAACCTCTGACACATGCAGCTCCCGGAGACGG
TCACAGCTTGTCTGTAAGCGGATGCCGGGAGCAGACAAGCCCGTCAGGGCGCGTCAGCGGGTGTTGGCGG
GTGTCGGGGCGCAGCCATGACCCAGTCACGTAGCGATAGCGGAGTGTATACTGGCTTAACTATGCGGCAT
CAGAGCAGATTGTACTGAGAGTGCACCATATGCGGTGTGAAATACCGCACAGATGCGTAAGGAGAAAATA
CCGCATCAGGCGCTCTTCCGCTTCCTCGCTCACTGACTCGCTGCGCTCGGTCGTTCGGCTGCGGCGAGCG
GTATCAGCTCACTCAAAGGCGGTAATACGGTTATCCACAGAATCAGGGGATAACGCAGGAAAGAACATGT
GAGCAAAAGGCCAGCAAAAGGCCAGGAACCGTAAAAAGGCCGCGTTGCTGGCGTTTTTCCATAGGCTCCG
CCCCCCTGACGAGCATCACAAAAATCGACGCTCAAGTCAGAGGTGGCGAAACCCGACAGGACTATAAAGA
TACCAGGGTTTCCCCCTGGAAGCTCCCTCGTGCGCTCTCCTGTTCCGACCCTGCCGCTTACCGGATACCT
GTCCGCCTTTCTCCCTTCGGGAAGCGTGGCGCTTTCTCATAGCTCACGCTGTAGGTATCTCAGTTCGGTG
TAGGTCGTTCGCTCCAAGCTGGGCTGTGTGCACGAACCCCCCGTTCAGCCCGACCGCTGCGCCTTATCCG
GTAACTATCGTCTTGAGTCCAACCCGGTAAGACACGACTTATCGCCACTGGCAGCAGCCACTGGTAACAG
GATTAGCAGAGCGAGGTATGTAGGCGGTGCTACAGAGTTCTTGAAGTGGTGGCCTAACTACGGCTACACT
AGAAGGACAGTATTTGGTATCTGCGCTCTGCTGAAGCCAGTTACCTTCGGAAAAAGAGTTGGTAGCTCTT
GATCCGGCAAACAAACCACCGCTGGTAGCGGTGGTTTTTTTGTTTGCAAGCAGCAGATTACGCGCAGAAA
AAAAGGATCTCAAGAAGATCCTTTGATCTTTTCTACGGGGTCTGACGCTCAGTGGAACGAAAACTCACGT
TAAGGGATTTTGGTCATGAGATTATCAAAAAGGATCTTCACCTAGATCCTTTTAAATTAAAAATGAAGTT
TTAAATCAATCTAAAGTATATATGAGTAAACTTGGTCTGACAGTTACCAATGCTTAATCAGTGAGGCACC
TATCTCAGCGATCTGTCTATTTCGTTCATCCATAGTTGCCTGACTCCCCGTCGTGTAGATAACTACGATA
CGGGAGGGCTTACCATCTGGCCCCAGTGCTGCAATGATACCGCGAGACCCACGCTCACCGGCTCCAGATT
TATCAGCAATAAACCAGCCAGCCGGAAGGGCCGAGCGCAGAAGTGGTCCTGCAACTTTATCCGCCTCCAT
CCAGTCTATTAATTGTTGCCGGGAAGCTAGAGTAAGTAGTTCGCCAGTTAATAGTTTGCGCAACGTTGTT
GCCATTGCTGCAGGCATCGTGGTGTCACGCTCGTCGTTTGGTATGGCTTCATTCAGCTCCGGTTCCCAAC
GATCAAGGCGAGTTACATGATCCCCCATGTTGTGCAAAAAAGCGGTTAGCTCCTTCGGTCCTCCGATCGT
TGTCAGAAGTAAGTTGGCCGCAGTGTTATCACTCATGGTTATGGCAGCACTGCATAATTCTCTTACTGTC
ATGCCATCCGTAAGATGCTTTTCTGTGACTGGTGAGTACTCAACCAAGTCATTCTGAGAATAGTGTATGC
GGCGACCGAGTTGCTCTTGCCCGGCGTCAACACGGGATAATACCGCGCCACATAGCAGAACTTTAAAAGT
GCTCATCATTGGAAAACGTTCTTCGGGGCGAAAACTCTCAAGGATCTTACCGCTGTTGAGATCCAGTTCG
ATGTAACCCACTCGTGCACCCAACTGATCTTCAGCATCTTTTACTTTCACCAGCGTTTCTGGGTGAGCAA
AAACAGGAAGGCAAAATGCCGCAAAAAAGGGAATAAGGGCGACACGGAAATGTTGAATACTCATACTCTT
CCTTTTTCAATATTATTGAAGCATTTATCAGGGTTATTGTCTCATGAGCGGATACATATTTGAATGTATT
TAGAAAAATAAACAAATAGGGGTTCCGCGCACATTTCCCCGAAAAGTGCCACCTGACGTCTAAGAAACCA
TTATTATCATGACATTAACCTATAAAAATAGGCGTATCACGAGGCCCTTTCGTCTTCAAGAATTCCCGAC
ACCATCGAATGGTGCAAAACCTTTCGCGGTATGGCATGATAGCGCCCGGAAGAGAGTCAATTCAGGGTGG
TGAATGTGAAACCAGTAACGTTATACGATGTCGCAGAGTATGCCGGTGTCTCTTATCAGACCGTTTCCCG
CGTGGTGAACCAGGCCAGCCACGTTTCTGCGAAAACGCGGGAAAAAGTGGAAGCGGCGATGGCGGAGCTG
AATTACATTCCCAACCGCGTGGCACAACAACTGGCGGGCAAACAGTCGTTGCTGATTGGCGTTGCCACCT
CCAGTCTGGCCCTGCACGCGCCGTCGCAAATTGTCGCGGCGATTAAATCTCGCGCCGATCAACTGGGTGC
CAGCGTGGTGGTGTCGATGGTAGAACGAAGCGGCGTCGAAGCCTGTAAAGCGGCGGTGCACAATCTTCTC
GCGCAACGCGTCAGTGGGCTGATCATTAACTATCCGCTGGATGACCAGGATGCCATTGCTGTGGAAGCTG
CCTGCACTAATGTTCCGGCGTTATTTCTTGATGTCTCTGACCAGACACCCATCAACAGTATTATTTTCTC
CCATGAAGACGGTACGCGACTGGGCGTGGAGCATCTGGTCGCATTGGGTCACCAGCAAATCGCGCTGTTA
GCGGGCCCATTAAGTTCTGTCTCGGCGCGTCTGCGTCTGGCTGGCTGGCATAAATATCTCACTCGCAATC
AAATTCAGCCGATAGCGGAACGGGAAGGCGACTGGAGTGCCATGTCCGGTTTTCAACAAACCATGCAAAT
GCTGAATGAGGGCATCGTTCCCACTGCGATGCTGGTTGCCAACGATCAGATGGCGCTGGGCGCAATGCGC
GCCATTACCGAGTCCGGGCTGCGCGTTGGTGCGGATATCTCGGTAGTGGGATACGACGATACCGAAGACA
GCTCATGTTATATCCCGCCGTTAACCACCATCAAACAGGATTTTCGCCTGCTGGGGCAAACCAGCGTGGA
CCGCTTGCTGCAACTCTCTCAGGGCCAGGCGGTGAAGGGCAATCAGCTGTTGCCCGTCTCACTGGTGAAA
AGAAAAACCACCCTGGCGCCCAATACGCAAACCGCCTCTCCCCGCGCGTTGGCCGATTCATTAATGCAGC
TGGCACGACAGGTTTCCCGACTGGAAAGCGGGCAGTGAGCGCAACGCAATTAATGTAAGTTAGCTCACTC
ATTAGGCACAATTCTCATGTTTGACAGCTTATCATCGACTGCACGGTGCACCAATGCTTCTGGCGTCAGG
CAGCCATCGGAAGCTGTGGTATGGCTGTGCAGGTCGTAAATCACTGCATAATTCGTGTCGCTCAAGGCGC
ACTCCCGTTCTGGATAATGTTTTTTGCGCCGACATCATAACGGTTCTGGCAAATATTCTGAAATGAGCTG
Features (pLannotate 1.2.2; 21 found; start..end, strand, type, name):
      1..29      +  promoter       tac promoter: strong E. coli promoter; hybrid between the trp and lac UV5 promoters
     37..53      +  protein_bind   lac operator: The lac repressor binds to the lac operator to inhibit transcription in E. coli. This inhibition can be relieved by adding lactose or isopropyl-β-D-thiogalactopyranoside (IPTG). lac repressor encoded by lacI
    138..155     +  CDS            6xHis: 6xHis affinity tag
    171..824     +  CDS            GST26_SCHJA: Experimental evidence at protein level: Swiss-Prot protein existence level 1. GST isoenzymes appear to play a central role in the parasite detoxification system. Other functions are also suspected including a role in increasing the solubility of haematin in the parasite gut. From Schistosoma japonicum (Blood fluke).
    885..1691    +  CDS            LRP5 (fragment): LRP5_HUMAN - Also known as LR3 From Homo sapiens (Human).
   1707..1754    +  terminator     fd terminator (sequence withheld): central terminator from bacteriophage fd (Otsuka and Kunisawa, 1982)
   1759..1971    +  CDS            M13 gene III (fragment) (sequence partly withheld): pIII; III; minor coat protein
   1986..2456    +  CDS            M13 gene III (fragment) (sequence partly withheld): pIII; III; minor coat protein
   2478..2548    +  CDS            TcR (fragment): tetracycline efflux protein; tet; confers resistance to tetracycline
   2790..3170    -  CDS            YPB1_ECOLX: Protein predicted: Swiss-Prot protein existence level 4. From Escherichia coli.
   3187..3338    +  CDS            rop (fragment): Rop protein, which maintains plasmids at low copy number; rop
   3374..3802    -  rep_origin     f1 ori (sequence partly withheld): f1 bacteriophage origin of replication; arrow indicates direction of (+) strand synthesis
   3811..3850    +  CDS            rop (fragment): Rop protein, which maintains plasmids at low copy number; rop
   3952..4092    +  misc_feature   bom: basis of mobility region from pBR322
   4278..4865    -  rep_origin     ori: high-copy-number ColE1/pMB1/pBR322/pUC origin of replication
   5036..5896    -  CDS            AmpR: β-lactamase; bla; confers resistance to ampicillin, carbenicillin, and related antibiotics
   5897..6001    -  promoter       AmpR promoter: bla
   6110..6187    +  promoter       lacIq promoter: lacI (mutant); In the lacIq allele, a single base change in the promoter boosts expression of the lacI gene about 10-fold.
   6188..7270    +  CDS            lacI: lac repressor; lacI; The lac repressor binds to the lac operator to inhibit transcription in E. coli. This inhibition can be relieved by adding lactose or isopropyl-β-D-thiogalactopyranoside (IPTG).
   7283..7304    +  protein_bind   CAP binding site: CAP binding activates transcription in the presence of cAMP. E. coli catabolite activator protein
   7323..7340    +  promoter       tet promoter (fragment): E. coli promoter for tetracycline efflux protein gene
