[The description below was written by a language model from this plasmid's Addgene catalogue record and pLannotate feature annotations shown in this document.]
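Description:
pHH0103_LRP5_Ldl-recept-b is a 7,512 nt bacterial expression plasmid built on the pHH0103 backbone for producing and purifying a domain of human LRP5 in E. coli. It replicates from a ColE1/pMB1-type origin. The bom region and interrupted fragments of rop point to a pBR322-derived lineage, and the catalogue lists the plasmid as low copy. Selection is by ampicillin through the β-lactamase gene and its native promoter. An f1 origin is also present, which in principle allows single-stranded DNA production with helper phage.

The expression cassette is driven by the hybrid tac promoter followed by a lac operator. The plasmid carries its own lacI gene under the up-mutated lacIq promoter, so transcription is repressed until relieved by IPTG or lactose. The open reading frame begins with a 6xHis tag, followed by Schistosoma japonicum glutathione S-transferase and then an approximately 800 bp fragment of LRP5. The construct name indicates that this fragment corresponds to an LDL-receptor class B repeat region. It was cloned between SfiI and NotI sites. The resulting His-GST fusion offers two affinity handles, nickel and glutathione, for purification.

A phage fd terminator lies immediately after the insert. Downstream of it are two fragments of M13 gene III, along with remnants of the tetracycline resistance gene and its promoter. These look like leftovers from a phage-display phagemid ancestor rather than functional parts of the expressed protein, although the record does not say so explicitly. The associated publication title indicates that the plasmid belongs to a large-scale survey of high-affinity ligands for peptide recognition modules, in which purified domains like this one would serve as binding targets.
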