Addgene plasmid #109785: pHH0103_LRP5_Ldl-recept-b
Purpose: Protein expression and purification of LRP5_Ldl-recept-b
Depositing lab: Sachdev Sidhu. Depositing organization: University of Toronto. Publication: Large-scale survey and database of high affinity ligands for peptide recognition modules. Teyra J, Kelil A, Jain S, Helmy M, Jajodia R, Hooda Y, Gu J, D'Cruz AA, Nicholson SE, Min J, Sudol M, Kim PM, Bader GD, Sidhu SS. Mol Syst Biol. 2020 Dec;16(12):e9310. doi: 10.15252/msb.20199310. PubMed 33438817.
Backbone
  Vector backbone: pHH0103
  Vector type: Bacterial Expression
Growth in bacteria
  Bacterial resistance: Ampicillin, 100 μg/mL
  Growth temperature: 37°C
  Growth strain: DH5alpha
  Copy number: Low Copy
Gene/Insert
  Gene/Insert name: LRP5_Ldl-recept-b
  Species: H. sapiens (human)
  Entrez Gene: LRP5 (a.k.a. BMND1, EVR1, EVR4, HBM, LR3, LRP-5, LRP-7, LRP7, OPPG, OPS, OPTA1, PCLD4, VBCH2)
  Cloning method: Restriction Enzyme; 5′ cloning site Sfi1 (unknown if destroyed); 3′ cloning site Not1 (unknown if destroyed)
Terms and licenses: Academic/Nonprofit Terms; Industry Terms: Not Available to Industry
How to cite: pHH0103_LRP5_Ldl-recept-b was a gift from Sachdev Sidhu (Addgene plasmid # 109785 ; http://n2t.net/addgene:109785 ; RRID:Addgene_109785)
