>Addgene plasmid #109785 | pHH0103_LRP5_Ldl-recept-b | depositor partial sequence | sequence record 206737 | pHH0103_LRP5_Ldl-recept-b sequence 807 bps
GGCCCAGCCGGCCGCAGAAGAAGTACTGCTGCTGGCTCGTCGTACCGACCTGCGTCGCATCTCCCTGGAC
ACCCCGGATTTTACTGACATTGTTCTGCAAGTGGATGATATCCGTCACGCGATCGCAATTGACTATGATC
CGCTGGAAGGTTATGTTTACTGGACCGACGACGAAGTACGCGCGATTCGTCGTGCGTACCTGGACGGTTC
CGGCGCGCAGACCCTGGTGAATACTGAGATCAACGACCCGGACGGCATTGCAGTGGATTGGGTTGCACGC
AACCTGTACTGGACGGACACGGGCACTGACCGTATCGAGGTGACCCGCCTGAACGGTACCAGCCGCAAAA
TCCTGGTTAGCGAAGATCTGGACGAGCCGCGCGCCATCGCCCTGCATCCGGTTATGGGCCTGATGTACTG
GACTGATTGGGGTGAAAACCCGAAAATCGAATGCGCGAATCTGGATGGCCAGGAACGTCGTGTACTGGTA
AACGCTTCTCTGGGCTGGCCTAACGGTCTGGCCCTGGATCTGCAGGAAGGTAAGCTGTACTGGGGCGACG
CTAAAACCGATAAAATCGAAGTTATCAACGTCGACGGCACCAAGCGTCGTACTCTGCTGGAGGATAAACT
GCCACACATCTTCGGTTTCACCCTGCTGGGTGATTTCATTTATTGGACCGATTGGCAGCGTCGTTCTATC
GAACGTGTGCACAAAGTTAAAGCGTCTCGCGACGTTATCATTGATCAGCTGCCGGACCTGATGGGTCTGA
AAGCTGTTAACGTCGCTAAAGTGGTCGGTGCGGCCGC
